Addgene plasmid #173607: Lenti-sgNf1#1/Cre
Purpose: Expresses a Nf1-targeting gRNA and Cre-recombinase
Depositing lab: Charles Swanton. Depositing organization: University College London. Publication: A functional taxonomy of tumor suppression in oncogenic KRAS-driven lung cancer. Cai H, Chew SK, Li C, Tsai MK, Andrejka L, Murray CW, Hughes NW, Shuldiner EG, Ashkin EL, Tang R, Hung KL, Chen LC, Lee SYC, Yousefi M, Lin WY, Kunder CA, Cong L, McFarland CD, Petrov DA, Swanton C, Winslow MM. Cancer Discov. 2021 Feb 19. pii: 2159-8290.CD-20-1325. doi: 10.1158/2159-8290.CD-20-1325. PubMed 33608386.
Backbone
  Vector backbone: pLL3.3
  Vector type: Lentiviral, Cre/Lox, CRISPR
Growth in bacteria
  Bacterial resistance: Ampicillin, 100 μg/mL
  Growth temperature: 37°C
  Growth strain: NEB Stable
  Copy number: High Copy
Gene/Insert
  Gene/Insert name: gRNA targeting Nf1
  gRNA/shRNA sequence: CCAAACGTAAAGCAGCAGTG
  Species: M. musculus (mouse)
  Entrez Gene: Nf1 (a.k.a. Dsk9, E030030H24Rik, Mhdadsk9, Nf-1)
  Cloning method: Restriction Enzyme; 5′ cloning site unknown (unknown if destroyed); 3′ cloning site unknown (unknown if destroyed)
Terms and licenses: Academic/Nonprofit Terms; Industry Terms: Not Available to Industry
How to cite: Lenti-sgNf1#1/Cre was a gift from Charles Swanton (Addgene plasmid # 173607 ; http://n2t.net/addgene:173607 ; RRID:Addgene_173607)
