[The description below was written by a language model from this plasmid's Addgene catalogue record and pLannotate feature annotations shown in this document.]
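Description:
Lenti-sgNf1#1/Cre is a lentiviral CRISPR/Cre vector built on the pLL3.3 backbone that delivers a guide RNA against mouse Nf1 (neurofibromin 1) together with Cre recombinase. In bacteria it is maintained through a high-copy ColE1/pUC-type origin and selected with ampicillin via the β-lactamase gene. The annotated full sequence is about 7.8 kb.

The viral portion follows the layout of a CMV-driven HIV-1 transfer vector. A CMV enhancer/promoter sits upstream of a truncated 5' LTR to drive genomic RNA production in packaging cells. It is followed by the Ψ packaging signal with a partial gag region, the Rev response element for Rev-dependent nuclear export, and the cPPT/CTS element, which aids nuclear import of the reverse-transcribed genome. Fragments annotated as Rev and nef appear to be residual HIV-1 sequence rather than expressed genes. A second truncated LTR closes the proviral unit.

Between these elements are two expression cassettes. A human U6 RNA polymerase III promoter drives the Nf1-targeting spacer fused to the Streptococcus pyogenes Cas9 guide scaffold. A mouse PGK promoter drives Cre, with a downstream WPRE to enhance transcript stability and expression. No Cas9 gene is annotated, so editing requires Cas9 supplied by the target cells or animal; Cre would act on loxP-flanked alleles in transduced cells.

The associated publication concerns tumor suppressor function in oncogenic KRAS-driven lung cancer, which fits a use in which viral Cre activates conditional alleles while the guide inactivates Nf1. The record does not specify the host alleles. The cloning sites used for guide insertion are also not recorded.
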