Features (pLannotate 1.2.2; 21 found; start..end, strand, type, name):
    120..172     -  misc_feature   bom (fragment): basis of mobility region from pBR322
    327..706     +  enhancer       CMV enhancer: human cytomegalovirus immediate early enhancer
    707..906     +  promoter       CMV promoter: human cytomegalovirus (CMV) immediate early promoter
    924..1104    +  LTR            5' LTR (truncated): truncated 5' long terminal repeat (LTR) from HIV-1
   1151..1276    +  misc_feature   HIV-1 Ψ: packaging signal of human immunodeficiency virus type 1
   1260..1598    +  CDS            HIV-1 gag (fragment): gag protein from human immunodeficiency virus 1; gag
   1773..2006    +  misc_feature   RRE: The Rev response element (RRE) of HIV-1 allows for Rev-dependent mRNA export from the nucleus to the cytoplasm.
   2383..2483    +  CDS            Rev (fragment): human immunodeficiency virus 1 (HIV-1) Rev protein; rev; enhances nuclear export of unspliced and incompletely spliced viral mRNAs
   2533..2650    +  misc_feature   cPPT/CTS: central polypurine tract and central termination sequence of HIV-1
   2732..2972    +  promoter       U6 promoter: RNA polymerase III promoter for human U6 snRNA
   3002..3077    +  misc_RNA       gRNA scaffold: guide RNA scaffold for the Streptococcus pyogenes CRISPR/Cas9 system
   3130..3622    +  promoter       PGK promoter: mouse phosphoglycerate kinase 1 promoter
   3652..4682    +  CDS            Cre (fragment): site-specific recombinase Cre is a site-specific recombinase from bacteriophage P1. Recombination occurs at loxP sequences.
   4715..4738    +  misc_feature   MCS (fragment): pBluescript multiple cloning site
   4738..5326    +  misc_feature   WPRE: woodchuck hepatitis virus posttranscriptional regulatory element
   5327..5346    +  misc_feature   MCS (fragment): pBluescript multiple cloning site
   5348..5848    +  CDS            nef (fragment): NEF_HV1LA - Experimental evidence at protein level: Swiss-Prot protein existence level 1. Extracellular Nef protein targets CD4(+) T-lymphocytes for apoptosis by interacting with CXCR4 surface receptors. From Human immunodeficiency virus type 1 group M subtype B (isolate Lai) (HIV-1).
   5855..6035    +  LTR            5' LTR (truncated): truncated 5' long terminal repeat (LTR) from HIV-1
   6097..6685    -  rep_origin     ori: high-copy-number ColE1/pMB1/pBR322/pUC origin of replication
   6856..7716    -  CDS            AmpR: β-lactamase; bla; confers resistance to ampicillin, carbenicillin, and related antibiotics
   7717..61      -  promoter       AmpR promoter (across the origin): bla
>Addgene plasmid #173607 | Lenti-sgNf1#1/Cre | addgene full sequence | sequence record 361943 | Addgene NGS Result
GTCTCATGAGCGGATACATATTTGAATGTATTTAGAAAAATAAACAAATAGGGGTTCCGCGCACATTTCC
CCGAAAAGTGCCACCTGACGTCGACGGATCGGGAGATCTCCCGATCCCCTATGGTGCACTCTCAGTACAA
TCTGCTCTGATGCCGCATAGTTAAGCCAGTATCTGCTCCCTGCTTGTGTGTTGGAGGTCGCTGAGTAGTG
CGCGAGCAAAATTTAAGCTACAACAAGGCAAGGCTTGACCGACAATTGCATGAAGAATCTGCTTAGGGTT
AGGCGTTTTGCGCTGCTTCGCGATGTACGGGCCAGATATACGCGTTGACATTGATTATTGACTAGTTATT
AATAGTAATCAATTACGGGGTCATTAGTTCATAGCCCATATATGGAGTTCCGCGTTACATAACTTACGGT
AAATGGCCCGCCTGGCTGACCGCCCAACGACCCCCGCCCATTGACGTCAATAATGACGTATGTTCCCATA
GTAACGCCAATAGGGACTTTCCATTGACGTCAATGGGTGGAGTATTTACGGTAAACTGCCCACTTGGCAG
TACATCAAGTGTATCATATGCCAAGTACGCCCCCTATTGACGTCAATGACGGTAAATGGCCCGCCTGGCA
TTATGCCCAGTACATGACCTTATGGGACTTTCCTACTTGGCAGTACATCTACGTATTAGTCATCGCTATT
ACCATGGTGATGCGGTTTTGGCAGTACATCAATGGGCGTGGATAGCGGTTTGACTCACGGGGATTTCCAA
GTCTCCACCCCATTGACGTCAATGGGAGTTTGTTTTGGCACCAAAATCAACGGGACTTTCCAAAATGTCG
TAACAACTCCGCCCCATTGACGCAAATGGGCGGTAGGCGTGTACGGTGGGAGGTCTATATAAGCAGCGCG
TTTTGCCTGTACTGGGTCTCTCTGGTTAGACCAGATCTGAGCCTGGGAGCTCTCTGGCTAACTAGGGAAC
CCACTGCTTAAGCCTCAATAAAGCTTGCCTTGAGTGCTTCAAGTAGTGTGTGCCCGTCTGTTGTGTGACT
CTGGTAACTAGAGATCCCTCAGACCCTTTTAGTCAGTGTGGAAAATCTCTAGCAGTGGCGCCCGAACAGG
GACTTGAAAGCGAAAGGGAAACCAGAGGAGCTCTCTCGACGCAGGACTCGGCTTGCTGAAGCGCGCACGG
CAAGAGGCGAGGGGCGGCGACTGGTGAGTACGCCAAAAATTTTGACTAGCGGAGGCTAGAAGGAGAGAGA
TGGGTGCGAGAGCGTCAGTATTAAGCGGGGGAGAATTAGATCGCGATGGGAAAAAATTCGGTTAAGGCCA
GGGGGAAAGAAAAAATATAAATTAAAACATATAGTATGGGCAAGCAGGGAGCTAGAACGATTCGCAGTTA
ATCCTGGCCTGTTAGAAACATCAGAAGGCTGTAGACAAATACTGGGACAGCTACAACCATCCCTTCAGAC
AGGATCAGAAGAACTTAGATCATTATATAATACAGTAGCAACCCTCTATTGTGTGCATCAAAGGATAGAG
ATAAAAGACACCAAGGAAGCTTTAGACAAGATAGAGGAAGAGCAAAACAAAAGTAAGACCACCGCACAGC
AAGCGGCCGGCCGCTGATCTTCAGACCTGGAGGAGGAGATATGAGGGACAATTGGAGAAGTGAATTATAT
AAATATAAAGTAGTAAAAATTGAACCATTAGGAGTAGCACCCACCAAGGCAAAGAGAAGAGTGGTGCAGA
GAGAAAAAAGAGCAGTGGGAATAGGAGCTTTGTTCCTTGGGTTCTTGGGAGCAGCAGGAAGCACTATGGG
CGCAGCGTCAATGACGCTGACGGTACAGGCCAGACAATTATTGTCTGGTATAGTGCAGCAGCAGAACAAT
TTGCTGAGGGCTATTGAGGCGCAACAGCATCTGTTGCAACTCACAGTCTGGGGCATCAAGCAGCTCCAGG
CAAGAATCCTGGCTGTGGAAAGATACCTAAAGGATCAACAGCTCCTGGGGATTTGGGGTTGCTCTGGAAA
ACTCATTTGCACCACTGCTGTGCCTTGGAATGCTAGTTGGAGTAATAAATCTCTGGAACAGATTTGGAAT
CACACGACCTGGATGGAGTGGGACAGAGAAATTAACAATTACACAAGCTTAATACACTCCTTAATTGAAG
AATCGCAAAACCAGCAAGAAAAGAATGAACAAGAATTATTGGAATTAGATAAATGGGCAAGTTTGTGGAA
TTGGTTTAACATAACAAATTGGCTGTGGTATATAAAATTATTCATAATGATAGTAGGAGGCTTGGTAGGT
TTAAGAATAGTTTTTGCTGTACTTTCTATAGTGAATAGAGTTAGGCAGGGATATTCACCATTATCGTTTC
AGACCCACCTCCCAACCCCGAGGGGACCCGACAGGCCCGAAGGAATAGAAGAAGAAGGTGGAGAGAGAGA
CAGAGACAGATCCATTCGATTAGTGAACGGATCGGCACTGCGTGCGCCAATTCTGCAGACAAATGGCAGT
ATTCATCCACAATTTTAAAAGAAAAGGGGGGATTGGGGGGTACAGTGCAGGGGAAAGAATAGTAGACATA
ATAGCAACAGACATACAAACTAAAGAATTACAAAAACAAATTACAAAAATTCAAAATTTTCGGGTTTATT
ACAGGGACAGCAGAGATCCAGTTTGGTTAGTACCGGGCCCGCTCTAGCCCTGCAGGAACTGTTTAAACTG
TGAGGGCCTATTTCCCATGATTCCTTCATATTTGCATATACGATACAAGGCTGTTAGAGAGATAATTGGA
ATTAATTTGACTGTAAACACAAAGATATTAGTACAAAATACGTGACGTAGAAAGTAATAATTTCTTGGGT
AGTTTGCAGTTTTAAAATTATGTTTTAAAATGGACTATCATATGCTTACCGTAACTTGAAAGTATTTCGA
TTTCTTGGCTTTATATATCTTGTGGAAAGGACCAAACACCGCCAAACGTAAAGCAGCAGTGGTTTTAGAG
CTAGAAATAGCAAGTTAAAATAAGGCTAGTCCGTTATCAACTTGAAAAAGTGGCACCGAGTCGGTGCTTT
TTTGTTTGGCGCGCCTATGGCTTAATTAACATGGCGGCCGCATTCTACCGGGTAGGGGAGGCGCTTTTCC
CAAGGCAGTCTGGAGCATGCGCTTTAGCAGCCCCGCTGGGCACTTGGCGCTACACAAGTGGCCTCTGGCC
TCGCACACATTCCACATCCACCGGTAGGCGCCAACCGGCTCCGTTCTTTGGTGGCCCCTTCGCGCCACCT
TCTACTCCTCCCCTAGTCAGGAAGTTCCCCCCCGCCCCGCAGCTCGCGTCGTGCAGGACGTGACAAATGG
AAGTAGCACGTCTCACTAGTCTCGTGCAGATGGACAGCACCGCTGAGCAATGGAAGCGGGTAGGCCTTTG
GGGCAGCGGCCAATAGCAGCTTTGCTCCTTCGCTTTCTGGGCTCAGAGGCTGGGAAGGGGTGGGTCCGGG
GGCGGGCTCAGGGGCGGGCTCAGGGGCGGGGCGGGCGCCCGAAGGTCCTCCGGAGGCCCGGCATTCTGCA
CGCTTCAAAAGCGCACGTCTGCCGCGCTGTTCTCCTCTTCCTCATCTCCGGGACCCGGGATGCCCAAGAA
GAAGAGGAAGGTGTCCAATTTACTGACCGTACACCAAAATTTGCCTGCATTACCGGTCGATGCAACGAGT
GATGAGGTTCGCAAGAACCTGATGGACATGTTCAGGGATCGCCAGGCGTTTTCTGAGCATACCTGGAAAA
TGCTTCTGTCCGTTTGCCGGTCGTGGGCGGCATGGTGCAAGTTGAATAACCGGAAATGGTTTCCCGCAGA
ACCTGAAGATGTTCGCGATTATCTTCTATATCTTCAGGCGCGCGGTCTGGCAGTAAAAACTATCCAGCAA
CATTTGGGCCAGCTAAACATGCTTCATCGTCGGTCCGGGCTGCCACGACCAAGTGACAGCAATGCTGTTT
CACTGGTTATGCGGCGGATCCGAAAAGAAAACGTTGATGCCGGTGAACGTGCAAAACAGGCTCTAGCGTT
CGAACGCACTGATTTCGACCAGGTTCGTTCACTCATGGAAAATAGCGATCGCTGCCAGGATATACGTAAT
CTGGCATTTCTGGGGATTGCTTATAACACCCTGTTACGTATAGCCGAAATTGCCAGGATCAGGGTTAAAG
ATATCTCACGTACTGACGGTGGGAGAATGTTAATCCATATTGGCAGAACGAAAACGCTGGTTAGCACCGC
AGGTGTAGAGAAGGCACTTAGCCTGGGGGTAACTAAACTGGTCGAGCGATGGATTTCCGTCTCTGGTGTA
GCTGATGATCCGAATAACTACCTGTTTTGCCGGGTCAGAAAAAATGGTGTTGCCGCGCCATCTGCCACCA
GCCAGCTATCAACTCGCGCCCTGGAAGGGATTTTTGAAGCAACTCATCGATTGATTTACGGCGCTAAGGA
TGACTCTGGTCAGAGATACCTGGCCTGGTCTGGACACAGTGCCCGTGTCGGAGCCGCGCGAGATATGGCC
CGCGCTGGAGTTTCAATACCGGAGATCATGCAAGCTGGTGGCTGGACCAATGTAAATATTGTCATGAACT
ATATCCGTAACCTGGATAGTGAAACAGGGGCAATGGTGCGCCTGCTGGAAGATGGCGATTAGCCATGTTT
AAGGGTTCCGGTTCCACTAGGTACAATTCGATATCAAGCTTATCGATAATCAACCTCTGGATTACAAAAT
TTGTGAAAGATTGACTGGTATTCTTAACTATGTTGCTCCTTTTACGCTATGTGGATACGCTGCTTTAATG
CCTTTGTATCATGCTATTGCTTCCCGTATGGCTTTCATTTTCTCCTCCTTGTATAAATCCTGGTTGCTGT
CTCTTTATGAGGAGTTGTGGCCCGTTGTCAGGCAACGTGGCGTGGTGTGCACTGTGTTTGCTGACGCAAC
CCCCACTGGTTGGGGCATTGCCACCACCTGTCAGCTCCTTTCCGGGACTTTCGCTTTCCCCCTCCCTATT
GCCACGGCGGAACTCATCGCCGCCTGCCTTGCCCGCTGCTGGACAGGGGCTCGGCTGTTGGGCACTGACA
ATTCCGTGGTGTTGTCGGGGAAATCATCGTCCTTTCCTTGGCTGCTCGCCTGTGTTGCCACCTGGATTCT
GCGCGGGACGTCCTTCTGCTACGTCCCTTCGGCCCTCAATCCAGCGGACCTTCCTTCCCGCGGCCTGCTG
CCGGCTCTGCGGCCTCTTCCGCGTCTTCGCCTTCGCCCTCAGACGAGTCGGATCTCCCTTTGGGCCGCCT
CCCCGCATCGATACCGTCGACCTCGATCGAGACCTAGAAAAACATGGAGCAATCACAAGTAGCAATACAG
CAGCTACCAATGCTGATTGTGCCTGGCTAGAAGCACAAGAGGAGGAGGAGGTGGGTTTTCCAGTCACACC
TCAGGTACCTTTAAGACCAATGACTTACAAGGCAGCTGTAGATCTTAGCCACTTTTTAAAAGAAAAGGGG
GGACTGGAAGGGCTAATTCACTCCCAACGAAGACAAGATATCCTTGATCTGTGGATCTACCACACACAAG
GCTACTTCCCTGATTGGCAGAACTACACACCAGGGCCAGGGATCAGATATCCACTGACCTTTGGATGGTG
CTACAAGCTAGTACCAGTTGAGCAAGAGAAGGTAGAAGAAGCCAATGAAGGAGAGAACACCCGCTTGTTA
CACCCTGTGAGCCTGCATGGGATGGATGACCCGGAGAGAGAAGTATTAGAGTGGAGGTTTGACAGCCGCC
TAGCATTTCATCACATGGCCCGAGAGCTGCATCCGGACTGTACTGGGTCTCTCTGGTTAGACCAGATCTG
AGCCTGGGAGCTCTCTGGCTAACTAGGGAACCCACTGCTTAAGCCTCAATAAAGCTTGCCTTGAGTGCTT
CAAGTAGTGTGTGCCCGTCTGTTGTGTGACTCTGGTAACTAGAGATCCCTCAGACCCTTTTAGTCAGTGT
GGAAAATCTCTAGCAGCATGTGAGCAAAAGGCCAGCAAAAGGCCAGGAACCGTAAAAAGGCCGCGTTGCT
GGCGTTTTTCCATAGGCTCCGCCCCCCTGACGAGCATCACAAAAATCGACGCTCAAGTCAGAGGTGGCGA
AACCCGACAGGACTATAAAGATACCAGGCGTTTCCCCCTGGAAGCTCCCTCGTGCGCTCTCCTGTTCCGA
CCCTGCCGCTTACCGGATACCTGTCCGCCTTTCTCCCTTCGGGAAGCGTGGCGCTTTCTCATAGCTCACG
CTGTAGGTATCTCAGTTCGGTGTAGGTCGTTCGCTCCAAGCTGGGCTGTGTGCACGAACCCCCCGTTCAG
CCCGACCGCTGCGCCTTATCCGGTAACTATCGTCTTGAGTCCAACCCGGTAAGACACGACTTATCGCCAC
TGGCAGCAGCCACTGGTAACAGGATTAGCAGAGCGAGGTATGTAGGCGGTGCTACAGAGTTCTTGAAGTG
GTGGCCTAACTACGGCTACACTAGAAGAACAGTATTTGGTATCTGCGCTCTGCTGAAGCCAGTTACCTTC
GGAAAAAGAGTTGGTAGCTCTTGATCCGGCAAACAAACCACCGCTGGTAGCGGTGGTTTTTTTGTTTGCA
AGCAGCAGATTACGCGCAGAAAAAAAGGATCTCAAGAAGATCCTTTGATCTTTTCTACGGGGTCTGACGC
TCAGTGGAACGAAAACTCACGTTAAGGGATTTTGGTCATGAGATTATCAAAAAGGATCTTCACCTAGATC
CTTTTAAATTAAAAATGAAGTTTTAAATCAATCTAAAGTATATATGAGTAAACTTGGTCTGACAGTTACC
AATGCTTAATCAGTGAGGCACCTATCTCAGCGATCTGTCTATTTCGTTCATCCATAGTTGCCTGACTCCC
CGTCGTGTAGATAACTACGATACGGGAGGGCTTACCATCTGGCCCCAGTGCTGCAATGATACCGCGAGAC
CCACGCTCACCGGCTCCAGATTTATCAGCAATAAACCAGCCAGCCGGAAGGGCCGAGCGCAGAAGTGGTC
CTGCAACTTTATCCGCCTCCATCCAGTCTATTAATTGTTGCCGGGAAGCTAGAGTAAGTAGTTCGCCAGT
TAATAGTTTGCGCAACGTTGTTGCCATTGCTACAGGCATCGTGGTGTCACGCTCGTCGTTTGGTATGGCT
TCATTCAGCTCCGGTTCCCAACGATCAAGGCGAGTTACATGATCCCCCATGTTGTGCAAAAAAGCGGTTA
GCTCCTTCGGTCCTCCGATCGTTGTCAGAAGTAAGTTGGCCGCAGTGTTATCACTCATGGTTATGGCAGC
ACTGCATAATTCTCTTACTGTCATGCCATCCGTAAGATGCTTTTCTGTGACTGGTGAGTACTCAACCAAG
TCATTCTGAGAATAGTGTATGCGGCGACCGAGTTGCTCTTGCCCGGCGTCAATACGGGATAATACCGCGC
CACATAGCAGAACTTTAAAAGTGCTCATCATTGGAAAACGTTCTTCGGGGCGAAAACTCTCAAGGATCTT
ACCGCTGTTGAGATCCAGTTCGATGTAACCCACTCGTGCACCCAACTGATCTTCAGCATCTTTTACTTTC
ACCAGCGTTTCTGGGTGAGCAAAAACAGGAAGGCAAAATGCCGCAAAAAAGGGAATAAGGGCGACACGGA
AATGTTGAATACTCATACTCTTCCTTTTTCAATATTATTGAAGCATTTATCAGGGTTATT
